>Addgene plasmid #246578 | pX459-Nrp1 gRNA | addgene full sequence | sequence record 494485 | Addgene NGS Result
GAGGGCCTATTTCCCATGATTCCTTCATATTTGCATATACGATACAAGGCTGTTAGAGAGATAATTGGAA
TTAATTTGACTGTAAACACAAAGATATTAGTACAAAATACGTGACGTAGAAAGTAATAATTTCTTGGGTA
GTTTGCAGTTTTAAAATTATGTTTTAAAATGGACTATCATATGCTTACCGTAACTTGAAAGTATTTCGAT
TTCTTGGCTTTATATATCTTGTGGAAAGGACGAAACACCGAATGAAGGCGGCCGCCTGTGGTTTTAGAGC
TAGAAATAGCAAGTTAAAATAAGGCTAGTCCGTTATCAACTTGAAAAAGTGGCACCGAGTCGGTGCTTTT
TTGTTTTAGAGCTAGAAATAGCAAGTTAAAATAAGGCTAGTCCGTTTTTAGCGCGTGCGCCAATTCTGCA
GACAAATGGCTCTAGAGGTACCCGTTACATAACTTACGGTAAATGGCCCGCCTGGCTGACCGCCCAACGA
CCCCCGCCCATTGACGTCAATAGTAACGCCAATAGGGACTTTCCATTGACGTCAATGGGTGGAGTATTTA
CGGTAAACTGCCCACTTGGCAGTACATCAAGTGTATCATATGCCAAGTACGCCCCCTATTGACGTCAATG
ACGGTAAATGGCCCGCCTGGCATTGTGCCCAGTACATGACCTTATGGGACTTTCCTACTTGGCAGTACAT
CTACGTATTAGTCATCGCTATTACCATGGTCGAGGTGAGCCCCACGTTCTGCTTCACTCTCCCCATCTCC
CCCCCCTCCCCACCCCCAATTTTGTATTTATTTATTTTTTAATTATTTTGTGCAGCGATGGGGGCGGGGG
GGGGGGGGGGGCGCGCGCCAGGGGGGGGGGGGCGGGGCGAGGGGCGGGGCGGGGCGAGGCGGAGAGGTGC
GGCGGCAGCCAATCAGAGCGGCGCGCTCCGAAAGTTTCCTTTTATGGCGAGGCGGCGGCGGCGGCGGCCC
TATAAAAAGCGAAGCGCGCGGCGGGCGGGAGTCGCTGCGCGCTGCCTTCGCCCCGTGCCCCGCTCCGCCG
CCGCCTCGCGCCGCCCGCCCCGGCTCTGACTGACCGCGTTACTCCCACAGGTGAGCGGGCGGGACGGCCC
TTCTCCTCCGGGCTGTAATTAGCTGAGCAAGAGGTAAGGGTTTAAGGGATGGTTGGTTGGTGGGGTATTA
ATGTTTAATTACCTGGAGCACCTGCCTGAAATCACTTTTTTTCAGGTTGGACCGGTGCCACCATGGACTA
TAAGGACCACGACGGAGACTACAAGGATCATGATATTGATTACAAAGACGATGACGATAAGATGGCCCCA
AAGAAGAAGCGGAAGGTCGGTATCCACGGAGTCCCAGCAGCCGACAAGAAGTACAGCATCGGCCTGGACA
TCGGCACCAACTCTGTGGGCTGGGCCGTGATCACCGACGAGTACAAGGTGCCCAGCAAGAAATTCAAGGT
GCTGGGCAACACCGACCGGCACAGCATCAAGAAGAACCTGATCGGAGCCCTGCTGTTCGACAGCGGCGAA
ACAGCCGAGGCCACCCGGCTGAAGAGAACCGCCAGAAGAAGATACACCAGACGGAAGAACCGGATCTGCT
ATCTGCAAGAGATCTTCAGCAACGAGATGGCCAAGGTGGACGACAGCTTCTTCCACAGACTGGAAGAGTC
CTTCCTGGTGGAAGAGGATAAGAAGCACGAGCGGCACCCCATCTTCGGCAACATCGTGGACGAGGTGGCC
TACCACGAGAAGTACCCCACCATCTACCACCTGAGAAAGAAACTGGTGGACAGCACCGACAAGGCCGACC
TGCGGCTGATCTATCTGGCCCTGGCCCACATGATCAAGTTCCGGGGCCACTTCCTGATCGAGGGCGACCT
GAACCCCGACAACAGCGACGTGGACAAGCTGTTCATCCAGCTGGTGCAGACCTACAACCAGCTGTTCGAG
GAAAACCCCATCAACGCCAGCGGCGTGGACGCCAAGGCCATCCTGTCTGCCAGACTGAGCAAGAGCAGAC
GGCTGGAAAATCTGATCGCCCAGCTGCCCGGCGAGAAGAAGAATGGCCTGTTCGGAAACCTGATTGCCCT
GAGCCTGGGCCTGACCCCCAACTTCAAGAGCAACTTCGACCTGGCCGAGGATGCCAAACTGCAGCTGAGC
AAGGACACCTACGACGACGACCTGGACAACCTGCTGGCCCAGATCGGCGACCAGTACGCCGACCTGTTTC
TGGCCGCCAAGAACCTGTCCGACGCCATCCTGCTGAGCGACATCCTGAGAGTGAACACCGAGATCACCAA
GGCCCCCCTGAGCGCCTCTATGATCAAGAGATACGACGAGCACCACCAGGACCTGACCCTGCTGAAAGCT
CTCGTGCGGCAGCAGCTGCCTGAGAAGTACAAAGAGATTTTCTTCGACCAGAGCAAGAACGGCTACGCCG
GCTACATTGACGGCGGAGCCAGCCAGGAAGAGTTCTACAAGTTCATCAAGCCCATCCTGGAAAAGATGGA
CGGCACCGAGGAACTGCTCGTGAAGCTGAACAGAGAGGACCTGCTGCGGAAGCAGCGGACCTTCGACAAC
GGCAGCATCCCCCACCAGATCCACCTGGGAGAGCTGCACGCCATTCTGCGGCGGCAGGAAGATTTTTACC
CATTCCTGAAGGACAACCGGGAAAAGATCGAGAAGATCCTGACCTTCCGCATCCCCTACTACGTGGGCCC
TCTGGCCAGGGGAAACAGCAGATTCGCCTGGATGACCAGAAAGAGCGAGGAAACCATCACCCCCTGGAAC
TTCGAGGAAGTGGTGGACAAGGGCGCTTCCGCCCAGAGCTTCATCGAGCGGATGACCAACTTCGATAAGA
ACCTGCCCAACGAGAAGGTGCTGCCCAAGCACAGCCTGCTGTACGAGTACTTCACCGTGTATAACGAGCT
GACCAAAGTGAAATACGTGACCGAGGGAATGAGAAAGCCCGCCTTCCTGAGCGGCGAGCAGAAAAAGGCC
ATCGTGGACCTGCTGTTCAAGACCAACCGGAAAGTGACCGTGAAGCAGCTGAAAGAGGACTACTTCAAGA
AAATCGAGTGCTTCGACTCCGTGGAAATCTCCGGCGTGGAAGATCGGTTCAACGCCTCCCTGGGCACATA
CCACGATCTGCTGAAAATTATCAAGGACAAGGACTTCCTGGACAATGAGGAAAACGAGGACATTCTGGAA
GATATCGTGCTGACCCTGACACTGTTTGAGGACAGAGAGATGATCGAGGAACGGCTGAAAACCTATGCCC
ACCTGTTCGACGACAAAGTGATGAAGCAGCTGAAGCGGCGGAGATACACCGGCTGGGGCAGGCTGAGCCG
GAAGCTGATCAACGGCATCCGGGACAAGCAGTCCGGCAAGACAATCCTGGATTTCCTGAAGTCCGACGGC
TTCGCCAACAGAAACTTCATGCAGCTGATCCACGACGACAGCCTGACCTTTAAAGAGGACATCCAGAAAG
CCCAGGTGTCCGGCCAGGGCGATAGCCTGCACGAGCACATTGCCAATCTGGCCGGCAGCCCCGCCATTAA
GAAGGGCATCCTGCAGACAGTGAAGGTGGTGGACGAGCTCGTGAAAGTGATGGGCCGGCACAAGCCCGAG
AACATCGTGATCGAAATGGCCAGAGAGAACCAGACCACCCAGAAGGGACAGAAGAACAGCCGCGAGAGAA
TGAAGCGGATCGAAGAGGGCATCAAAGAGCTGGGCAGCCAGATCCTGAAAGAACACCCCGTGGAAAACAC
CCAGCTGCAGAACGAGAAGCTGTACCTGTACTACCTGCAGAATGGGCGGGATATGTACGTGGACCAGGAA
CTGGACATCAACCGGCTGTCCGACTACGATGTGGACCATATCGTGCCTCAGAGCTTTCTGAAGGACGACT
CCATCGACAACAAGGTGCTGACCAGAAGCGACAAGAACCGGGGCAAGAGCGACAACGTGCCCTCCGAAGA
GGTCGTGAAGAAGATGAAGAACTACTGGCGGCAGCTGCTGAACGCCAAGCTGATTACCCAGAGAAAGTTC
GACAATCTGACCAAGGCCGAGAGAGGCGGCCTGAGCGAACTGGATAAGGCCGGCTTCATCAAGAGACAGC
TGGTGGAAACCCGGCAGATCACAAAGCACGTGGCACAGATCCTGGACTCCCGGATGAACACTAAGTACGA
CGAGAATGACAAGCTGATCCGGGAAGTGAAAGTGATCACCCTGAAGTCCAAGCTGGTGTCCGATTTCCGG
AAGGATTTCCAGTTTTACAAAGTGCGCGAGATCAACAACTACCACCACGCCCACGACGCCTACCTGAACG
CCGTCGTGGGAACCGCCCTGATCAAAAAGTACCCTAAGCTGGAAAGCGAGTTCGTGTACGGCGACTACAA
GGTGTACGACGTGCGGAAGATGATCGCCAAGAGCGAGCAGGAAATCGGCAAGGCTACCGCCAAGTACTTC
TTCTACAGCAACATCATGAACTTTTTCAAGACCGAGATTACCCTGGCCAACGGCGAGATCCGGAAGCGGC
CTCTGATCGAGACAAACGGCGAAACCGGGGAGATCGTGTGGGATAAGGGCCGGGATTTTGCCACCGTGCG
GAAAGTGCTGAGCATGCCCCAAGTGAATATCGTGAAAAAGACCGAGGTGCAGACAGGCGGCTTCAGCAAA
GAGTCTATCCTGCCCAAGAGGAACAGCGATAAGCTGATCGCCAGAAAGAAGGACTGGGACCCTAAGAAGT
ACGGCGGCTTCGACAGCCCCACCGTGGCCTATTCTGTGCTGGTGGTGGCCAAAGTGGAAAAGGGCAAGTC
CAAGAAACTGAAGAGTGTGAAAGAGCTGCTGGGGATCACCATCATGGAAAGAAGCAGCTTCGAGAAGAAT
CCCATCGACTTTCTGGAAGCCAAGGGCTACAAAGAAGTGAAAAAGGACCTGATCATCAAGCTGCCTAAGT
ACTCCCTGTTCGAGCTGGAAAACGGCCGGAAGAGAATGCTGGCCTCTGCCGGCGAACTGCAGAAGGGAAA
CGAACTGGCCCTGCCCTCCAAATATGTGAACTTCCTGTACCTGGCCAGCCACTATGAGAAGCTGAAGGGC
TCCCCCGAGGATAATGAGCAGAAACAGCTGTTTGTGGAACAGCACAAGCACTACCTGGACGAGATCATCG
AGCAGATCAGCGAGTTCTCCAAGAGAGTGATCCTGGCCGACGCTAATCTGGACAAAGTGCTGTCCGCCTA
CAACAAGCACCGGGATAAGCCCATCAGAGAGCAGGCCGAGAATATCATCCACCTGTTTACCCTGACCAAT
CTGGGAGCCCCTGCCGCCTTCAAGTACTTTGACACCACCATCGACCGGAAGAGGTACACCAGCACCAAAG
AGGTGCTGGACGCCACCCTGATCCACCAGAGCATCACCGGCCTGTACGAGACACGGATCGACCTGTCTCA
GCTGGGAGGCGACAAAAGGCCGGCGGCCACGAAAAAGGCCGGCCAGGCAAAAAAGAAAAAGGAATTCGGC
AGTGGAGAGGGCAGAGGAAGTCTGCTAACATGCGGTGACGTCGAGGAGAATCCTGGCCCAATGACCGAGT
ACAAGCCCACGGTGCGCCTCGCCACCCGCGACGACGTCCCCAGGGCCGTACGCACCCTCGCCGCCGCGTT
CGCCGACTACCCCGCCACGCGCCACACCGTCGATCCGGACCGCCACATCGAGCGGGTCACCGAGCTGCAA
GAACTCTTCCTCACGCGCGTCGGGCTCGACATCGGCAAGGTGTGGGTCGCGGACGACGGCGCCGCGGTGG
CGGTCTGGACCACGCCGGAGAGCGTCGAAGCGGGGGCGGTGTTCGCCGAGATCGGCCCGCGCATGGCCGA
GTTGAGCGGTTCCCGGCTGGCCGCGCAGCAACAGATGGAAGGCCTCCTGGCGCCGCACCGGCCCAAGGAG
CCCGCGTGGTTCCTGGCCACCGTCGGAGTCTCGCCCGACCACCAGGGCAAGGGTCTGGGCAGCGCCGTCG
TGCTCCCCGGAGTGGAGGCGGCCGAGCGCGCCGGGGTGCCCGCCTTCCTGGAGACCTCCGCGCCCCGCAA
CCTCCCCTTCTACGAGCGGCTCGGCTTCACCGTCACCGCCGACGTCGAGGTGCCCGAAGGACCGCGCACC
TGGTGCATGACCCGCAAGCCCGGTGCCTGAGAATTCTAACTAGAGCTCGCTGATCAGCCTCGACTGTGCC
TTCTAGTTGCCAGCCATCTGTTGTTTGCCCCTCCCCCGTGCCTTCCTTGACCCTGGAAGGTGCCACTCCC
ACTGTCCTTTCCTAATAAAATGAGGAAATTGCATCGCATTGTCTGAGTAGGTGTCATTCTATTCTGGGGG
GTGGGGTGGGGCAGGACAGCAAGGGGGAGGATTGGGAAGAGAATAGCAGGCATGCTGGGGAGCGGCCGCA
GGAACCCCTAGTGATGGAGTTGGCCACTCCCTCTCTGCGCGCTCGCTCGCTCACTGAGGCCGGGCGACCA
AAGGTCGCCCGACGCCCGGGCTTTGCCCGGGCGGCCTCAGTGAGCGAGCGAGCGCGCAGCTGCCTGCAGG
GGCGCCTGATGCGGTATTTTCTCCTTACGCATCTGTGCGGTATTTCACACCGCATA
[95 nt withheld, positions 6637-6731]
T
[46 nt withheld, positions 6733-6778]
C
[141 nt withheld, positions 6780-6920]
CCTTTGACGTTGGAGTCCACGTTCTTT
[37 nt withheld, positions 6948-6984]
ACTCTATCTCGGGCTATTCTTTTGATTTATAAGGGATTTTGCCGATTTCGGTCTATTGGTTAAAAAATGA
GCTGATTTAACAAAAATTTAACGCGAATTTTAACAAAATATTAACGTTTACAATTTTATGGTGCACTCTC
AGTACAATCTGCTCTGATGCCGCATAGTTAAGCCAGCCCCGACACCCGCCAACACCCGCTGACGCGCCCT
GACGGGCTTGTCTGCTCCCGGCATCCGCTTACAGACAAGCTGTGACCGTCTCCGGGAGCTGCATGTGTCA
GAGGTTTTCACCGTCATCACCGAAACGCGCGAGACGAAAGGGCCTCGTGATACGCCTATTTTTATAGGTT
AATGTCATGATAATAATGGTTTCTTAGACGTCAGGTGGCACTTTTCGGGGAAATGTGCGCGGAACCCCTA
TTTGTTTATTTTTCTAAATACATTCAAATATGTATCCGCTCATGAGACAATAACCCTGATAAATGCTTCA
ATAATATTGAAAAAGGAAGAGTATGAGTATTCAACATTTCCGTGTCGCCCTTATTCCCTTTTTTGCGGCA
TTTTGCCTTCCTGTTTTTGCTCACCCAGAAACGCTGGTGAAAGTAAAAGATGCTGAAGATCAGTTGGGTG
CACGAGTGGGTTACATCGAACTGGATCTCAACAGCGGTAAGATCCTTGAGAGTTTTCGCCCCGAAGAACG
TTTTCCAATGATGAGCACTTTTAAAGTTCTGCTATGTGGCGCGGTATTATCCCGTATTGACGCCGGGCAA
GAGCAACTCGGTCGCCGCATACACTATTCTCAGAATGACTTGGTTGAGTACTCACCAGTCACAGAAAAGC
ATCTTACGGATGGCATGACAGTAAGAGAATTATGCAGTGCTGCCATAACCATGAGTGATAACACTGCGGC
CAACTTACTTCTGACAACGATCGGAGGACCGAAGGAGCTAACCGCTTTTTTGCACAACATGGGGGATCAT
GTAACTCGCCTTGATCGTTGGGAACCGGAGCTGAATGAAGCCATACCAAACGACGAGCGTGACACCACGA
TGCCTGTAGCAATGGCAACAACGTTGCGCAAACTATTAACTGGCGAACTACTTACTCTAGCTTCCCGGCA
ACAATTAATAGACTGGATGGAGGCGGATAAAGTTGCAGGACCACTTCTGCGCTCGGCCCTTCCGGCTGGC
TGGTTTATTGCTGATAAATCTGGAGCCGGTGAGCGTGGAAGCCGCGGTATCATTGCAGCACTGGGGCCAG
ATGGTAAGCCCTCCCGTATCGTAGTTATCTACACGACGGGGAGTCAGGCAACTATGGATGAACGAAATAG
ACAGATCGCTGAGATAGGTGCCTCACTGATTAAGCATTGGTAACTGTCAGACCAAGTTTACTCATATATA
CTTTAGATTGATTTAAAACTTCATTTTTAATTTAAAAGGATCTAGGTGAAGATCCTTTTTGATAATCTCA
TGACCAAAATCCCTTAACGTGAGTTTTCGTTCCACTGAGCGTCAGACCCCGTAGAAAAGATCAAAGGATC
TTCTTGAGATCCTTTTTTTCTGCGCGTAATCTGCTGCTTGCAAACAAAAAAACCACCGCTACCAGCGGTG
GTTTGTTTGCCGGATCAAGAGCTACCAACTCTTTTTCCGAAGGTAACTGGCTTCAGCAGAGCGCAGATAC
CAAATACTGTTCTTCTAGTGTAGCCGTAGTTAGGCCACCACTTCAAGAACTCTGTAGCACCGCCTACATA
CCTCGCTCTGCTAATCCTGTTACCAGTGGCTGCTGCCAGTGGCGATAAGTCGTGTCTTACCGGGTTGGAC
TCAAGACGATAGTTACCGGATAAGGCGCAGCGGTCGGGCTGAACGGGGGGTTCGTGCACACAGCCCAGCT
TGGAGCGAACGACCTACACCGAACTGAGATACCTACAGCGTGAGCTATGAGAAAGCGCCACGCTTCCCGA
AGGGAGAAAGGCGGACAGGTATCCGGTAAGCGGCAGGGTCGGAACAGGAGAGCGCACGAGGGAGCTTCCA
GGGGGAAACGCCTGGTATCTTTATAGTCCTGTCGGGTTTCGCCACCTCTGACTTGAGCGTCGATTTTTGT
GATGCTCGTCAGGGGGGCGGAGCCTATGGAAAAACGCCAGCAACGCGGCCTTTTTACGGTTCCTGGCCTT
TTGCTGGCCTTTTGCTCACATGT
Features (pLannotate 1.2.2; 19 found; start..end, strand, type, name):
      1..241     +  promoter       U6 promoter: RNA polymerase III promoter for human U6 snRNA
    271..346     +  misc_RNA       gRNA scaffold: guide RNA scaffold for the Streptococcus pyogenes CRISPR/Cas9 system
    353..396     +  misc_RNA       gRNA scaffold (fragment): guide RNA scaffold for the Streptococcus pyogenes CRISPR/Cas9 system
    443..728     +  enhancer       CMV enhancer: human cytomegalovirus immediate early enhancer; contains an 18-bp deletion relative to the standard CMV enhancer
    730..1007    +  promoter       chicken β-actin promoter: No description available
   1008..1235    +  intron         hybrid intron: hybrid between chicken β-actin (CBA) and minute virus of mice (MMV) introns (Gray et al., 2011)
   1373..2974    +  CDS            Cas9(N): N-terminal portion of Streptococcus pyogenes Cas9 (Zetsche et al., 2015)
   2975..5473    +  CDS            Cas9(C): C-terminal portion of Streptococcus pyogenes Cas9 (Zetsche et al., 2015)
   5474..5521    +  CDS            nucleoplasmin NLS: bipartite nuclear localization signal from nucleoplasmin
   5591..6190    +  CDS            PuroR (fragment): puromycin N-acetyltransferase; pac from Streptomyces; confers resistance to puromycin
   6224..6335    +  polyA_signal   bGH poly(A) signal: bovine growth hormone polyadenylation signal
   6440..6580    +  repeat_region  AAV2 ITR: inverted terminal repeat of adeno-associated virus serotype 2 inverted
   6585..6636    -  misc_feature   bom (fragment): basis of mobility region from pBR322
   6655..7110    +  rep_origin     f1 ori (sequence partly withheld): f1 bacteriophage origin of replication; arrow indicates direction of (+) strand synthesis
   7111..7160    -  misc_feature   bom (fragment): basis of mobility region from pBR322
   7262..7297    -  CDS            rop (fragment): Rop protein, which maintains plasmids at low copy number; rop
   7392..7496    +  promoter       AmpR promoter: bla
   7497..8357    +  CDS            AmpR: β-lactamase; bla; confers resistance to ampicillin, carbenicillin, and related antibiotics
   8528..9116    +  rep_origin     ori: high-copy-number ColE1/pMB1/pBR322/pUC origin of replication
