[The description below was written by a language model from this plasmid's Addgene catalogue record and pLannotate feature annotations shown in this document.]
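Description:
pX459-Nrp1 gRNA is an all-in-one mammalian CRISPR/Cas9 expression plasmid built on the pX459 backbone, carrying a single guide RNA directed against mouse neuropilin-1 (Nrp1). It is propagated in E. coli as a high-copy plasmid through a ColE1/pUC-type origin with ampicillin selection (AmpR under its own bla promoter). An f1 phage origin is also present. The annotation additionally picks up a single AAV2 ITR and short bom and rop fragments in the backbone. These appear to be leftover backbone sequence, and with only one ITR annotated the record gives no indication that the plasmid is meant for AAV packaging.

The payload consists of two expression units. A human U6 RNA polymerase III promoter drives the 20-nt Nrp1-targeting spacer, cloned from a synthetic oligo immediately upstream of the Streptococcus pyogenes gRNA scaffold, so that a complete sgRNA is transcribed. The annotation also detects a partial second copy of the scaffold just downstream. Next comes the CBh promoter, made up of the CMV enhancer, the chicken β-actin promoter and a hybrid intron. It drives SpCas9, which the annotation tool splits into contiguous N- and C-terminal portions, followed by a nucleoplasmin nuclear localization signal. According to the depositor, Cas9 is linked through a T2A self-cleaving peptide to puromycin N-acetyltransferase, and the transcript ends at a bGH polyadenylation signal. A single transcript therefore yields both the nuclease and the resistance marker, allowing transfected cells to be enriched with puromycin.

The construct is intended for transfection into mouse cells to cut the Nrp1 locus, typically to generate knockouts. The associated publication concerns WNT7 co-receptor signalling in brain endothelial cells.
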