Addgene plasmid #246578: pX459-Nrp1 gRNA
Purpose: CRISPR vector co-expressing Cas9 and a mouse Nrp1 gRNA
Depositing lab: Mario Vallon. Depositing organization: Julius-Maximilians-Universitaet Wuerzburg. Publication: WNT7A/B assemble a GPR124-RECK-LRP5/6 co-receptor complex to activate beta-catenin signaling in brain endothelial cells. Heiden R, Hannig L, Kuo CJ, Ergun S, Braunger BM, Vallon M. J Biol Chem. 2025 Sep 4:110682. doi: 10.1016/j.jbc.2025.110682. PubMed 40914247.
Backbone
  Vector backbone: pX459
  Vector type: CRISPR
  Selectable markers: Puromycin
Growth in bacteria
  Bacterial resistance: Ampicillin, 100 μg/mL
  Growth temperature: 37°C
  Growth strain: DH5alpha
  Copy number: High Copy
Gene/Insert
  Gene/Insert name: Nrp1 gRNA
  gRNA/shRNA sequence: AATGAAGGCGGCCGCCTGTG
  Species: M. musculus (mouse)
  Insert size (bp): 20
  Entrez Gene: Nrp1 (a.k.a. C530029I03, NP-1, NPN-1, Npn1, Nrp)
  Promoter: U6
  Cloning method: Restriction Enzyme; 5′ cloning site Unspecified (unknown if destroyed)
Resource information
  A portion of this plasmid was derived from a plasmid made by: Synthetic oligo
Terms and licenses: Academic/Nonprofit Terms; Industry Terms: Not Available to Industry
Depositor comments: CBh-SpCas9-T2A-Puro cassette on backbone
How to cite: pX459-Nrp1 gRNA was a gift from Mario Vallon (Addgene plasmid # 246578 ; http://n2t.net/addgene:246578 ; RRID:Addgene_246578)
